>Addgene plasmid #207172 | pEF-IRES-puro6 +gal4DBDHIFCAD pGalO linker | addgene full sequence | sequence record 412944 | Addgene NGS Result
ATTCAAGCTTCGTGAGGCTCCGGTGCCCGTCAGTGGGCAGAGCGCACATCGCCCACAGTCCCCGAGAAGT
TGGGGGGAGGGGTCGGCAATTGAACCGGTGCCTAGAGAAGGTGGCGCGGGGTAAACTGGGAAAGTGATGT
CGTGTACTGGCTCCGCCTTTTTCCCGAGGGTGGGGGAGAACCGTATATAAGTGCAGTAGTCGCCGTGAAC
GTTCTTTTTCGCAACGGGTTTGCCGCCAGAACACAGGTAAGTGCCGTGTGTGGTTCCCGCGGGCCTGGCC
TCTTTACGGGTTATGGCCCTTGCGTGCCTTGAATTACTTCCACCTGGCTCCAGTACGTGATTCTTGATCC
CGAGCTGGAGCCAGGGGCGGGCCTTGCGCTTTAGGAGCCCCTTCGCCTCGTGCTTGAGTTGAGGCCTGGC
CTGGGCGCTGGGGCCGCCGCGTGCGAATCTGGTGGCACCTTCGCGCCTGTCTCGCTGCTTTCGATAAGTC
TCTAGCCATTTAAAATTTTTGATGACCTGCTGCGACGCTTTTTTTCTGGCAAGATAGTCTTGTAAATGCG
GGCCAGGATCTGCACACTGGTATTTCGGTTTTTGGGGCCGCGGGCGGCGACGGGGCCCGTGCGTCCCAGC
GCACATGTTCGGCGAGGCGGGGCCTGCGAGCGCGGCCACCGAGAATCGGACGGGGGTAGTCTCAAGCTGG
CCGGCCTGCTCTGGTGCCTGGCCTCGCGCCGCCGTGTATCGCCCCGCCCTGGGCGGCAAGGCTGGCCCGG
TCGGCACCAGTTGCGTGAGCGGAAAGATGGCCGCTTCCCGGCCCTGCTCCAGGGGGCTCAAAATGGAGGA
CGCGGCGCTCGGGAGAGCGGGCGGGTGAGTCACCCACACAAAGGAAAGGGGCCTTTCCGTCCTCAGCCGT
CGCTTCATGTGACTCCACGGAGTACCGGGCGCCGTCCAGGCACCTCGATTAGTTCTGGAGCTTTTGGAGT
ACGTCGTCTTTAGGTTGGGGGGAGGGGTTTTATGCGATGGAGTTTCCCCACACTGAGTGGGTGGAGACTG
AAGTTAGGCCAGCTTGGCACTTGATGTAATTCTCCTTGGAATTTGCCCTTTTTGAGTTTGGATCTTGGTT
CATTCTCAAGCCTCAGACAGTGGTTCAAAGTTTTTTTCTTCCATTTCAGGTGTCGTGAACACGGGCTGCA
GAAGTTGGTCGTGAGGCACTGGGCAGGTAAGTATCAAGGTTACAAGACAGGTTTAAGGAGACCAATAGAA
ACTGGGCTTGTCGAGACAGAGAAGACTCTTGCGTTTCTGATAGGCACCTATTGGTCTTACTGACATCCAC
TTTGCCTTTCTCTCCACAGGTGTCCACTCCCAGTTCAATTACAGCTCTTAAGGCTAGAGTACTTAATACG
ACTCACTATAGGCTAGCCTCGAGAATTCACGCGTGGTACCTCTAGAGATCTCATATGGATCCACTAGTAT
CGATGATATGAAGCTACTGTCTTCTATCGAACAAGCATGCGATATTTGCCGACTTAAAAAGCTCAAGTGC
TCCAAAGAAAAACCGAAGTGCGCCAAGTGTCTGAAGAACAACTGGGAGTGTCGCTACTCTCCCAAAACCA
AAAGGTCTCCGCTGACTAGGGCACATCTGACAGAAGTGGAATCAAGGCTAGAAAGACTGGAACAGCTATT
TCTACTGATTTTTCCTCGAGAAGACCTTGACATGATTTTGAAAATGGATTCTTTACAGGATATAAAAGCA
TTGTTAACAGGATTATTTGTACAAGATAATGTGAATAAAGATGCCGTCACAGATAGATTGGCTTCAGTGG
AGACTGATATGCCTCTAACATTGAGACAGCATAGAATAAGTGCGACATCATCATCGGAAGAGAGTAGTAA
CAAAGGTCAAAGACAGTTGACTGTATCGCCGGAATTCCCGGGGATCCGTCGATCACTTTTTCAAGCAGTA
GGAATTGGAACATTATTACAGCAGCCAGACGATCATGCAGCTACTACATCACTTTCTTGGAAACGTGTAA
AAGGATGCAAATCTAGTGAACAGAATGGAATGGAGCAAAAGACAATTATTTTAATACCCTCTGATTTAGC
ATGTAGACTGCTGGGGCAATCAATGGATGAAAGTGGATTACCACAGCTGACCAGTTATGATTGTGAAGTT
AATGCTCCTATACAAGGCAGCAGAAACTTACTGCAGGGTGAAGAATTACTCAGAGCTTTGGATCAAGTTA
ACTGAATCGAGCTCGCGGCCGCTCTAGCCCAATTCCGCCCCCCCCCCTAACGTTACTGGCCGAAGCCGCT
TGGAATAAGGCCGGTGTGCGTTTGTCTATATGTTATTTTCCACCATATTGCCGTCTTTTGGCAATGTGAG
GGCCCGGAAACCTGGCCCTGTCTTCTTGACGAGCATTCCTAGGGGTCTTTCCCCTCTCGCCAAAGGAATG
CAAGGTCTGTTGAATGTCGTGAAGGAAGCAGTTCCTCTGGAAGCTTCTTGAAGACAAACAACGTCTGTAG
CGACCCTTTGCAGGCAGCGGAACCCCCCACCTGGCGACAGGTGCCTCTGCGGCCAAAAGCCACGTGTATA
AGATACACCTGCAAAGGCGGCACAACCCCAGTGCCACGTTGTGAGTTGGATAGTTGTGGAAAGAGTCAAA
TGGCTCTCCTCAAGCGTATTCAACAAGGGGCTGAAGGATGCCCAGAAGGTACCCCATTGTATGGGATCTG
ATCTGGGGCCTCGGTGCACATGCTTTACATGTGTTTAGTCGAGGTTAAAAAAACGTCTAGGCCCCCCGAA
CCACGGGGACGTGGTTTTCCTTTGAAAAACACGATGATAATATGGGCACCGAGTACAAGCCCACGGTGCG
CCTCGCCACCCGCGACGACGTCCCCCGGGCCGTACGCACCCTCGCCGCCGCGTTCGCCGACTACCCCGCC
ACGCGCCACACCGTCGACCCGGACCGCCACATCGAGCGGGTCACCGAGCTGCAAGAACTCTTCCTCACGC
GCGTCGGGCTCGACATCGGCAAGGTGTGGGTCGCGGACGACGGCGCCGCGGTGGCGGTCTGGACCACGCC
GGAGAGCGTCGAAGCGGGGGCGGTGTTCGCCGAGATCGGCCCGCGCATGGCCGAGTTGAGCGGTTCCCGG
CTGGCCGCGCAGCAACAGATGGAAGGCCTCCTGGCGCCGCACCGGCCCAAGGAGCCCGCGTGGTTCCTGG
CCACCGTCGGCGTCTCGCCCGACCACCAGGGCAAGGGTCTGGGCAGCGCCGTCGTGCTCCCCGGAGTGGA
GGCGGCCGAGCGCGCCGGGGTGCCCGCCTTCCTGGAGACCTCCGCGCCCCGCAACCTCCCCTTCTACGAG
CGGCTCGGCTTCACCGTCACCGCCGACGTCGAGGTGCCCGAAGGACCGCGCACCTGGTGCATGACCCGCA
AGCCCGGTGCCTGACGCCCGCCCCACGACCCGCAGCGCCCGACCGAAAGGAGCGCACGACCCCATGATGG
CTCCGACCGAAGCCACCCGGGGCGGCCCCGCCGACCCCGCACCCGCCCCCGAGGCCCACCGACTCTAGCT
AGAGGATCATAATCAGCCATACCACATTTGTAGAGGTTTTACTTGCTTTAAAAAACCTCCCACACCTCCC
CCTGAACCTGAAACATAAAATGAATGCAATTGTTGTTGTTAACTTGTTTATTGCAGCTTATAATGGTTAC
AAATAAAGCAATAGCATCACAAATTTCACAAATAAAGCATTTTTTTCACTGCATTCTAGTTGTGGTTTGT
CCAAACTCATCAATGTATCTTATCATGTCTGGATGATCCGGGCTGGCGTAATAGCGAAGAGGCCCGCACC
GATCGCCCTTCCCAACAGTTGCGCAGCCTGAATGGCGAATGG
[124 nt withheld, positions 3893-4016]
C
[91 nt withheld, positions 4018-4108]
A
[49 nt withheld, positions 4110-4158]
CCTTTGACGTTGGAGTCCACGTTCTTT
[37 nt withheld, positions 4186-4222]
ACCCTATCTCGGTCTATTCTTTTGATTTATAAGGGATTTTGCCGATTTCGGCCTATTGGTTAAAAAATGA
GCTGATTTAACAAAAATTTAACGCGAATTTTAACAAAATATTAACGCTTACAATTTCCTGATGCGGTATT
TTCTCCTTACGCATCTGTGCGGTATTTCACACCGCATATATGGTGCACTCTCAGTACAATCTGCTCTGAT
GCCGCATAGTTAAGCCAGCCCCGACACCCGCCAACACCCGCTGACGCGCCCTGACGGGCTTGTCTGCTCC
CGGCATCCGCTTACAGACAAGCTGTGACCGTCTCCGGGAGCTGCATGTGTCAGAGGTTTTCACCGTCATC
ACCGAAACGCGCGAGACGAAAGGGCCTCGTGATACGCCTATTTTTATAGGTTAATGTCATGATAATAATG
GTTTCTTAGACGTCAGGTGGCACTTTTCGGGGAAATGTGCGCGGAACCCCTATTTGTTTATTTTTCTAAA
TACATTCAAATATGTATCCGCTCATGAGACAATAACCCTGATAAATGCTTCAATAATATTGAAAAAGGAA
GAGTATGAGTATTCAACATTTCCGTGTCGCCCTTATTCCCTTTTTTGCGGCATTTTGCCTTCCTGTTTTT
GCTCACCCAGAAACGCTGGTGAAAGTAAAAGATGCTGAAGATCAGTTGGGTGCACGAGTGGGTTACATCG
AACTGGATCTCAACAGCGGTAAGATCCTTGAGAGTTTTCGCCCCGAAGAACGTTTTCCAATGATGAGCAC
TTTTAAAGTTCTGCTATGTGGCGCGGTATTATCCCGTATTGACGCCGGGCAAGAGCAACTCGGTCGCCGC
ATACACTATTCTCAGAATGACTTGGTTGAGTACTCACCAGTCACAGAAAAGCATCTTACGGATGGCATGA
CAGTAAGAGAATTATGCAGTGCTGCCATAACCATGAGTGATAACACTGCGGCCAACTTACTTCTGACAAC
GATCGGAGGACCGAAGGAGCTAACCGCTTTTTTGCACAACATGGGGGATCATGTAACTCGCCTTGATCGT
TGGGAACCGGAGCTGAATGAAGCCATACCAAACGACGAGCGTGACACCACGATGCCTGTAGCAATGGCAA
CAACGTTGCGCAAACTATTAACTGGCGAACTACTTACTCTAGCTTCCCGGCAACAATTAATAGACTGGAT
GGAGGCGGATAAAGTTGCAGGACCACTTCTGCGCTCGGCCCTTCCGGCTGGCTGGTTTATTGCTGATAAA
TCTGGAGCCGGTGAGCGTGGGTCTCGCGGTATCATTGCAGCACTGGGGCCAGATGGTAAGCCCTCCCGTA
TCGTAGTTATCTACACGACGGGGAGTCAGGCAACTATGGATGAACGAAATAGACAGATCGCTGAGATAGG
TGCCTCACTGATTAAGCATTGGTAACTGTCAGACCAAGTTTACTCATATATACTTTAGATTGATTTAAAA
CTTCATTTTTAATTTAAAAGGATCTAGGTGAAGATCCTTTTTGATAATCTCATGACCAAAATCCCTTAAC
GTGAGTTTTCGTTCCACTGAGCGTCAGACCCCGTAGAAAAGATCAAAGGATCTTCTTGAGATCCTTTTTT
TCTGCGCGTAATCTGCTGCTTGCAAACAAAAAAACCACCGCTACCAGCGGTGGTTTGTTTGCCGGATCAA
GAGCTACCAACTCTTTTTCCGAAGGTAACTGGCTTCAGCAGAGCGCAGATACCAAATACTGTTCTTCTAG
TGTAGCCGTAGTTAGGCCACCACTTCAAGAACTCTGTAGCACCGCCTACATACCTCGCTCTGCTAATCCT
GTTACCAGTGGCTGCTGCCAGTGGCGATAAGTCGTGTCTTACCGGGTTGGACTCAAGACGATAGTTACCG
GATAAGGCGCAGCGGTCGGGCTGAACGGGGGGTTCGTGCACACAGCCCAGCTTGGAGCGAACGACCTACA
CCGAACTGAGATACCTACAGCGTGAGCTATGAGAAAGCGCCACGCTTCCCGAAGGGAGAAAGGCGGACAG
GTATCCGGTAAGCGGCAGGGTCGGAACAGGAGAGCGCACGAGGGAGCTTCCAGGGGGAAACGCCTGGTAT
CTTTATAGTCCTGTCGGGTTTCGCCACCTCTGACTTGAGCGTCGATTTTTGTGATGCTCGTCAGGGGGGC
GGAGCCTATGGAAAAACGCCAGCAACGCGGCCTTTTTACGGTTCCTGGCCTTTTGCTGGCCTTTTGCTCA
CATGGCTCGACAGATCCCCCA
Features (pLannotate 1.2.2; 17 found; start..end, strand, type, name):
     16..1178    +  promoter       EF-1α promoter: strong constitutive promoter for human elongation factor EF-1α
   1217..1349    +  intron         chimeric intron: chimera between introns from human β-globin and immunoglobulin heavy chain genes
   1394..1412    +  promoter       T7 promoter: promoter for bacteriophage T7 RNA polymerase
   1478..1918    +  CDS            GAL4 DNA binding domain: DNA binding domain of the GAL4 transcriptional activator; Saccharomyces cerevisiae GAL4 (truncated)
   1943..2242    +  CDS            HIF1A (fragment): HIF1A_HUMAN - Also known as BHLHE78, MOP1 From Homo sapiens (Human).
   2378..2840    +  misc_feature   IRES: internal ribosome entry site (IRES) of the encephalomyocarditis virus (EMCV)
   2848..3444    +  CDS            PuroR: puromycin N-acetyltransferase; pac from Streptomyces alboniger; confers resistance to puromycin
   3497..3562    +  CDS            dmpM (fragment): DMPM_STRAD - Protein inferred from homology: Swiss-Prot protein existence level 3. From Streptomyces alboniger.
   3575..3658    +  CDS            large T antigen (fragment): large T antigen from SV40 (simian virus 40)
   3681..3802    +  polyA_signal   SV40 poly(A) signal: SV40 polyadenylation signal
   3822..3889    +  CDS            lacZα (fragment): LacZα fragment of β-galactosidase; lacZ fragment
   3893..4321    +  rep_origin     f1 ori (sequence partly withheld): f1 bacteriophage origin of replication; arrow indicates direction of (+) strand synthesis
   4349..4450    -  misc_feature   bom (fragment): basis of mobility region from pBR322
   4552..4587    -  CDS            rop (fragment): Rop protein, which maintains plasmids at low copy number; rop
   4682..4786    +  promoter       AmpR promoter: bla
   4787..5647    +  CDS            AmpR: β-lactamase; bla; confers resistance to ampicillin, carbenicillin, and related antibiotics
   5818..6406    +  rep_origin     ori: high-copy-number ColE1/pMB1/pBR322/pUC origin of replication
