[The description below was written by a language model from this plasmid's Addgene catalogue record and pLannotate feature annotations shown in this document.]
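Description:
pEF-IRES-puro6 +gal4DBDHIFCAD pGalO linker is a mammalian expression plasmid of about 6.5 kb built on the pEF-IRES-Puro backbone. It is propagated in E. coli as a high-copy plasmid through a ColE1/pUC-type origin and selected with ampicillin via the β-lactamase gene. An f1 phage origin is also present, and the short lacZα, bom, rop, dmpM and SV40 large T fragments in the annotation appear to be backbone remnants rather than functional elements.

The payload is a single bicistronic transcription unit driven by the strong constitutive human EF-1α promoter, followed by a chimeric β-globin/immunoglobulin intron that generally improves transcript processing and expression. A T7 promoter sits just upstream of the coding region. The first cistron encodes a synthetic fusion of the yeast GAL4 DNA-binding domain to a roughly 300 bp fragment of human HIF1A, named in the record as the CAD, the C-terminal transactivation domain of HIF-1α. The "GalO linker" in the name is not annotated as a separate feature and the record does not explain it. Downstream, an EMCV IRES permits cap-independent translation of puromycin N-acetyltransferase from the same mRNA, which is terminated by an SV40 polyadenylation signal. Puromycin selection therefore enriches for cells that also express the fusion protein. The insert was introduced by Gateway cloning.

The fusion tethers the HIF-1α transactivation domain to GAL4 response elements, so the domain's activity can be read out from a GAL4-responsive reporter. The plasmid was deposited alongside work on dFLASH, a dual fluorescent transcription factor activity sensor for live-cell reporting and high-content screening, where it presumably serves as the synthetic transcription factor for such a reporter.
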