Addgene plasmid #207172: pEF-IRES-puro6 +gal4DBDHIFCAD pGalO linker
Purpose: expression plasmid for Gal4DBD-HIF-CAD expression GalO linker
Depositing lab: David Bersten. Depositing organization: Adelaide University. Publication: dFLASH; dual FLuorescent transcription factor Activity Sensor for Histone integrated live-cell reporting and high-content screening. Allen TP, Roennfeldt AE, Reckdharajkumar M, Liu M, Quinn RJ, Russell DL, Peet DJ, Whitelaw ML, Bersten DC. bioRxiv 2023.11.21.568191 10.1101/2023.11.21.568191.
Backbone
  Vector backbone: pEF-IRES-Puro
  Vector type: Mammalian Expression
  Selectable markers: Puromycin
Growth in bacteria
  Bacterial resistance: Ampicillin, 100 μg/mL
  Growth temperature: 37°C
  Growth strain: DH5alpha
  Copy number: High Copy
Gene/Insert
  Gene/Insert name: Gal4DBD-HIF1a-CAD GalO linker
  Species: H. sapiens (human), Synthetic
  Promoter: EF1a
  Cloning method: Gateway Cloning
  Sequencing primers: 5′ NA
Terms and licenses: Academic/Nonprofit Terms; Industry Terms: Not Available to Industry
Depositor comments: Please visit https://doi.org/10.1101/2023.11.21.568191 for bioRxiv preprint.
How to cite: pEF-IRES-puro6 +gal4DBDHIFCAD pGalO linker was a gift from David Bersten (Addgene plasmid # 207172 ; http://n2t.net/addgene:207172 ; RRID:Addgene_207172)
